>Addgene plasmid #153636 | pGBW-m4134082 | addgene full sequence | sequence record 300600 | Ginkgo NGS Result
GTCAAGTCAGCTACTTGGCGAGATCGACTTGTCTGGGTTTCGACTACGCTCAGAATTGCGTCAGTCAAGT
TCGATCTGGTCCTTGCTATTGCACCCGTTCTCCGATTACGAGTTTCATTTAAATCATGTGAGCAAAAGGC
CAGCAAAAGGCCAGGAACCGTAAAAAGGCCGCGTTGCTGGCGTTTTTCCATAGGCTCCGCCCCCCTGACG
AGCATCACAAAAATCGACGCTCAAGTCAGAGGTGGCGAAACCCGACAGGACTATAAAGATACCAGGCGTT
TCCCCCTGGAAGCTCCCTCGTGCGCTCTCCTGTTCCGACCCTGCCGCTTACCGGATACCTGTCCGCCTTT
CTCCCTTCGGGAAGCGTGGCGCTTTCTCATAGCTCACGCTGTAGGTATCTCAGTTCGGTGTAGGTCGTTC
GCTCCAAGCTGGGCTGTGTGCACGAACCCCCCGTTCAGCCCGACCGCTGCGCCTTATCCGGTAACTATCG
TCTTGAGTCCAACCCGGTAAGACACGACTTATCGCCACTGGCAGCAGCCACTGGTAACAGGATTAGCAGA
GCGAGGTATGTAGGCGGTGCTACAGAGTTCTTGAAGTGGTGGCCTAACTACGGCTACACTAGAAGAACAG
TATTTGGTATCTGCGCTCTGCTGAAGCCAGTTACCTTCGGAAAAAGAGTTGGTAGCTCTTGATCCGGCAA
ACAAACCACCGCTGGTAGCGGTGGTTTTTTTGTTTGCAAGCAGCAGATTACGCGCAGAAAAAAAGGATCT
CAAGAAGATCCTTTGATCTTTTCTACGGGGTCTGACGCTCAGTGGAACGAAAACTCACGTTAAGGGATTT
TGGTCATGAGATTATCAAAAAGGATCTTCACCTAGATCCTTTTAAATTAAAAATGAAGTTTTAAATCAAT
CTAAAGTATATATGAGTAAACTTGGTCTGACAGTTACCAATGCTTAATCAGTGAGGCACCTATCTCAGCG
ATCTGTCTATTTCGTTCATCCATAGTTGCATTTAAATTTCCGAACTCTCCAAGGCCCTCGTCGGAAAATC
TTCAAACCTTTCGTCCGATCCATCTTGCAGGCTACCTCTCGAACGAACTATCGCAAGTCTCTTGGCCGGC
CTTGCGCCTTGGCTATTGCTTGGCAGCGCCTATCGCCAGGTATTACTCCAATCCCGAATATCCGAGATCG
GGATCACCCGAGAGAAGTTCAACCTACATCCTCAATCCCGATCTATCCGAGATCCGAGGAATATCGAAAT
CGGGGCGCGCCTGGTGTACCGAGAACGATCCTCTCAGTGCGAGTCTCGACGATCCATATCGTTGCTTGGC
AGTCAGCCAGTCGGAATCCAGCTTGGGACCCAGGAAGTCCAATCGTCAGATATTGTACTCAAGCCTGGTC
ACGGCAGCGTACCGATCTGTTTAAACCTAGATATTGATAGTCTGATCGGTCAACGTATAATCGAGTCCTA
GCTTTTGCAAACATCTATCAAGAGACAGGATCAGCAGGAGGCTTTCGCATGAGTATTCAACATTTCCGTG
TCGCCCTTATTCCCTTTTTTGCGGCATTTTGCCTTCCTGTTTTTGCTCACCCAGAAACGCTGGTGAAAGT
AAAAGATGCTGAAGATCAGTTGGGTGCGCGAGTGGGTTACATCGAACTGGATCTCAACAGCGGTAAGATC
CTTGAGAGTTTTCGCCCCGAAGAACGCTTTCCAATGATGAGCACTTTTAAAGTTCTGCTATGTGGCGCGG
TATTATCCCGTATTGACGCCGGGCAAGAGCAACTCGGTCGCCGCATACACTATTCTCAGAATGACTTGGT
TGAGTATTCACCAGTCACAGAAAAGCATCTTACGGATGGCATGACAGTAAGAGAATTATGCAGTGCTGCC
ATAACCATGAGTGATAACACTGCGGCCAACTTACTTCTGACAACGATTGGAGGACCGAAGGAGCTAACCG
CTTTTTTGCACAACATGGGGGATCATGTAACTCGCCTTGATCGTTGGGAACCGGAGCTGAATGAAGCCAT
ACCAAACGACGAGCGTGACACCACGATGCCTGTAGCAATGGCAACAACCTTGCGTAAACTATTAACTGGC
GAACTACTTACTCTAGCTTCCCGGCAACAGTTGATAGACTGGATGGAGGCGGATAAAGTTGCAGGACCAC
TTCTGCGCTCGGCCCTTCCGGCTGGCTGGTTTATTGCTGATAAATCTGGAGCCGGTGAGCGTGGGTCTCG
CGGTATCATTGCAGCACTGGGGCCAGATGGTAAGCCCTCCCGTATCGTAGTTATCTACACGACGGGGAGT
CAGGCAACTATGGATGAACGAAATAGACAGATCGCTGAGATAGGTGCCTCACTGATTAAGCATTGGTAAC
CGATTCTAGGTGCATTGGCGCAGAAAAAAATGCCTGATGCGACGCTGCGCGTCTTATACTCCCACATATG
CCAGATTCAGCAACGGATACGGCTTCCCCAACTTGCCCACTTCCATACGTGTCCTCCTTACCAGAAATTT
ATCCTTAAGATCCCGAATCGTTTAAACTCGACTCTGGCTCTATCGAATCTCCGTCGTTTCGAGCTTACGC
GAACAGCCGTGGCGCTCATTTGCTCGTCGGGCATCGAATCTCGTCAGCTATCGTCAGCTTACCTTTTTGG
CAGCGATCGCGGCTCCCGACATCTTGGACCATTAGCTCCACAGGTATCTTCTTCCCTCTAGTGGTCATAA
CAGCAGCTTCAGCTACCTCTCAATTCAAAAAACCCCTCAAGACCCGTTTAGAGGCCCCAAGGGGTTATGC
TATCAATCGTTGCGTTACACACACAAAAAACCAACACACATCCATCTTCGATGGATAGCGATTTTATTAT
CTAACTGCTGATCGAGTGTAGCCAGATCTAGTAATCAATTACGGGGTCATTAGTTCATAGCCCATATATG
GAGTTCCGCGTTACATAACTTACGGTAAATGGCCCGCCTGGCTGACCGCCCAACGACCCCCGCCCATTGA
CGTCAATAATGACGTATGTTCCCATAGTAACGCCAATAGGGACTTTCCATTGACGTCAATGGGTGGAGTA
TTTACGGTAAACTGCCCACTTGGCAGTACATCAAGTGTATCATATGCCAAGTACGCCCCCTATTGACGTC
AATGACGGTAAATGGCCCGCCTGGCATTATGCCCAGTACATGACCTTATGGGACTTTCCTACTTGGCAGT
ACATCTACGTATTAGTCATCGCTATTACCATGCTGATGCGGTTTTGGCAGTACATCAATGGGCGTGGATA
GCGGTTTGACTCACGGGGATTTCCAAGTCTCCACCCCATTGACGTCAATGGGAGTTTGTTTTGGCACCAA
AATCAACGGGACTTTCCAAAATGTCGTAACAACTCCGCCCCATTGACGCAAATGGGCGGTAGGCGTGTAC
GGTGGGAGGTCTATATAAGCAGAGCTGGTTTAGTGAACCGTCAGATCAGATCTTTGTCGATCCTACCATC
CACTCGACACACCCGCCAGCGGCCGCCACCATGTACAGCTTTGTATCTGAAGAGACAGGCACTCTCATCG
TTAATTCAGTGTTGCTGTTCCTGGCATTTGTGGTCTTCCTTTTAGTGACCCTAGCGATACTGACGGCCCT
CCGGCTGTGCGCTTATTGTTGTAACATTGTCAACGTTAGTCTCGTGAAGCCCTCGTTCTACGTTTATTCC
CGCGTGAAAAATCTAAACAGCTCCCGTGTGCCTGATCTTCTTGTCGAAAACCTTTACTTTCAGTCGAAAG
AAACCGCGGCAGCTAAGTTCGAGAGGCAGCACATGGACAGTTAAGCTAGCTTGACTGACTGAGATACAGC
GTACCTTCAGCTCACAGACATGATAAGATACATTGATGAGTTTGGACAAACCACAACTAGAATGCAGTGA
AAAAAATGCTTTATTTGTGAAATTTGTGATGCTATTGCTTTATTTGTAACCATTATAAGCTGCAATAAAC
AAGTTAACAACAACAATTGCATTCATTTTATGTTTCAGGTTCAGGGGGAGGTGTGGGAGGTTTTTTAAAG
CAAGTAAAACCTCTACAAATGTGGTATTGGCCCATCTCTATCGGTATCGTAGCATAACCCCTTGGGGCCT
CTAAACGGGTCTTGAGGGGTTTTTTGTGCCCCTCGGGCCGGATTGCTATCTACCGGCATTGGCGCAGAAA
AAAATGCCTGATGCGACGCTGCGCGTCTTATACTCCCACATATGCCAGATTCAGCAACGGATACGGCTTC
CCCAACTTGCCCACTTCCATACGTGTCCTCCTTACCAGAAATTTATCCTTAAGGTCGTCAGCTATCCTGC
AGGCGATCTCTCGATTTCGATCAAGACATTCCTTTAATGGTCTTTTCTGGACACCACTAGGGGTCAGAAG
TAGTTCATCAAACTTTCTTCCCTCCCTAATCTCATTGGTTACCTTGGGCTATCGAAACTTAATTAACCA
Features (pLannotate 1.2.2; 16 found; start..end, strand, type, name):
    185..773     -  rep_origin     ori: high-copy-number ColE1/pMB1/pBR322/pUC origin of replication
    945..1009    -  CDS            bla(M) (fragment): β-lactamase lacking the signal sequence; bla(M); allows cytosolic expression of β-lactamase
   1519..2379    +  CDS            AmpR: β-lactamase; bla; confers resistance to ampicillin, carbenicillin, and related antibiotics
   2392..2528    +  terminator     rrnG terminator: transcription terminator from the E. coli ribosomal RNA rrnG operon (Albrechtsen et al., 1991)
   2680..2751    +  misc_feature   5' β-globin insulator: insulator upstream of the human β-globin locus (Farrell et al., 2002)
   2756..2802    -  terminator     T7 terminator: transcription terminator for bacteriophage T7 RNA polymerase
   2820..2868    -  polyA_signal   poly(A) signal: synthetic polyadenylation signal
   2949..3252    +  enhancer       CMV enhancer: human cytomegalovirus immediate early enhancer
   3325..3342    -  promoter       CMV promoter (fragment): human cytomegalovirus (CMV) immediate early promoter
   3405..3456    +  promoter       CMVd2 promoter: truncated human cytomegalovirus (CMV) immediate early promoter that yields moderately reduced expression relative to the full-length promoter
   3531..3755    +  CDS            E: VEMP_SARS2 - Experimental evidence at protein level: Swiss-Prot protein existence level 1. Plays a central role in virus morphogenesis and assembly. Acts as a viroporin and self-assembles in host membranes forming pentameric protein-lipid pores that allow ion transport. Also plays a role in the induction of apoptosis (By similarity). Regulates the localization of S protein at cis-Golgi, the place of virus budding (PubMed:33229438). May act by slowing down the cell secretory pathway (PubMed:33229438). May interfere with tight-junction stability by interacting with host MPP5. This would result i
   3874..3995    -  polyA_signal   SV40 poly(A) signal: SV40 polyadenylation signal
   4018..4087    -  CDS            large T antigen (fragment): large T antigen from SV40 (simian virus 40)
   4110..4156    +  terminator     T7 terminator: transcription terminator for bacteriophage T7 RNA polymerase
   4186..4322    +  terminator     rrnG terminator: transcription terminator from the E. coli ribosomal RNA rrnG operon (Albrechtsen et al., 1991)
   4367..4438    +  misc_feature   3' β-globin insulator: insulator downstream of the human β-globin locus (Farrell et al., 2002)
