[The description below was written by a language model from this plasmid's Addgene catalogue record and pLannotate feature annotations shown in this document.]
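Description:
pGBW-m4134082 is a mammalian expression plasmid carrying the wild-type envelope (E) protein gene of SARS-CoV-2 in the pTwist_CMV_6 backbone. The sequenced record is about 4.5 kb. It is propagated in E. coli from a high-copy ColE1/pUC-type origin and selected with ampicillin through a full-length β-lactamase (AmpR) gene. The annotation also picks up a short, separate β-lactamase fragment that appears to be a backbone remnant rather than a functional marker. No mammalian selection marker or episomal replication element is annotated, which points to transient transfection as the likely mode of use.

The E coding sequence (roughly 220 bp) sits downstream of the human cytomegalovirus immediate-early enhancer and promoter. The software annotates the promoter region as fragments, including a truncated CMVd2 form, while the catalogue simply lists CMV. An SV40 polyadenylation signal follows the insert, with an adjacent small large T antigen fragment that is typically part of that SV40 segment. According to the catalogue, the backbone supplies a C-terminal S-tag preceded by a TEV protease cleavage site, allowing detection or affinity capture of E and subsequent tag removal. These elements are not individually annotated in the feature table, although there is unannotated space between the E gene and the poly(A) signal. The expression unit is flanked by β-globin insulator elements, T7 and rrnG transcription terminators and a synthetic poly(A) signal, an arrangement that shields the cassette from read-through transcription from the rest of the plasmid.

E is a small membrane viroporin involved in virus assembly and morphogenesis, and this construct serves to express tagged E in mammalian cells for localisation, interaction or functional studies.
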