Addgene plasmid #153636: pGBW-m4134082
Purpose: Mammalian expression plasmid for SARS-CoV-2 E (envelope)
Depositing lab: Ginkgo Bioworks & Benjie Chen. Depositing organization: Ginkgo Bioworks.
Backbone
  Vector backbone: pTwist_CMV_6
  Backbone size w/o insert (bp): 4180
  Vector type: Mammalian Expression
Growth in bacteria
  Bacterial resistance: Ampicillin, 100 μg/mL
  Growth temperature: 37°C
  Growth strain: DH5alpha
  Copy number: High Copy
Gene/Insert
  Gene/Insert name: SARS-CoV-2 E (envelope) (alt names: envelope protein; E protein)
  Species: Severe acute respiratory syndrome coronavirus 2
  Insert size (bp): 221
  Mutation: wt
  Entrez Gene: E (a.k.a. GU280_gp04)
  Promoter: CMV
  Tag / fusion protein: Cleavable TEV;S-tag (C terminal on backbone)
  Cloning method: Unknown
Resource information
  A portion of this plasmid was derived from a plasmid made by: GinkgoBioworks
Depositor comments: NCBI reference sequence: 43740570
How to cite: pGBW-m4134082 was a gift from Ginkgo Bioworks & Benjie Chen (Addgene plasmid # 153636 ; http://n2t.net/addgene:153636 ; RRID:Addgene_153636)
